Addgene plasmid #89971: pRS314-PRP16
Purpose: Prp16 in a trp backbone complements prp16 genomic deletion
Depositing lab: Christine Guthrie. Depositing organization: University of California, San Francisco (UCSF). Publication: Prp8 retinitis pigmentosa mutants cause defects in the transition between the catalytic steps of splicing. Mayerle M, Guthrie C. RNA. 2016 May;22(5):793-809. doi: 10.1261/rna.055459.115. Epub 2016 Mar 11. PubMed 26968627.
Backbone
  Vector backbone: pRS314
  Vector type: Yeast Expression
  Selectable markers: TRP1
Growth in bacteria
  Bacterial resistance: Ampicillin, 100 μg/mL
  Growth temperature: 37°C
  Growth strain: DH5alpha
  Copy number: Unknown
Gene/Insert
  Gene/Insert name: PRP16
  Species: S. cerevisiae (budding yeast)
  Mutation: none
  Entrez Gene: PRP16 (a.k.a. YKR086W, PRP23, RNA16)
Terms and licenses: Academic/Nonprofit Terms; Industry Terms: Not Available to Industry
How to cite: pRS314-PRP16 was a gift from Christine Guthrie (Addgene plasmid # 89971 ; http://n2t.net/addgene:89971 ; RRID:Addgene_89971)
