[The description below was written by a language model from this plasmid's Addgene catalogue record and pLannotate feature annotations shown in this document.]
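Description:
pRS314-PRP16 is an 8.7 kb yeast–E. coli shuttle plasmid that carries the wild-type Saccharomyces cerevisiae PRP16 gene in the centromeric pRS314 backbone. In bacteria it replicates from a high-copy ColE1/pUC-type origin and is selected with ampicillin through the β-lactamase (AmpR) gene. In yeast it is selected by tryptophan prototrophy through TRP1 expressed from its own promoter. The annotated CEN4 centromere element gives stable, low-copy segregation. An ARS is expected in a pRS314-type vector, but none is annotated in the feature table. Remnants of the lac promoter/operator, a lacZα fragment and polylinker sequence flank the insert, showing that it was cloned into the vector's multiple cloning site.

The insert appears to be a genomic fragment rather than an isolated open reading frame. The full PRP16 coding sequence (about 3.2 kb, recorded as unmutated) is preceded by the complete neighbouring MRPL20 gene and a partial HBS1 coding sequence, both on the opposite strand. No heterologous yeast promoter is annotated, so PRP16 is presumably expressed from its native upstream sequence, although the record does not say this explicitly.

PRP16 encodes an essential RNA-dependent ATPase of the spliceosome that affects the fidelity of branchpoint recognition. According to the record, the plasmid is used to complement a genomic prp16 deletion. This fits its use as a TRP1-marked wild-type copy in yeast genetic studies of splicing, such as the associated work on the transition between the two catalytic steps.
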