Features (pLannotate 1.2.2; 16 found; start..end, strand, type, name):
      1..22      +  protein_bind   CAP binding site: CAP binding activates transcription in the presence of cAMP. E. coli catabolite activator protein
     37..67      +  promoter       lac promoter: promoter for the E. coli lac operon
     75..91      +  protein_bind   lac operator: The lac repressor binds to the lac operator to inhibit transcription in E. coli. This inhibition can be relieved by adding lactose or isopropyl-β-D-thiogalactopyranoside (IPTG). lac repressor encoded by lacI
    124..145     +  misc_feature   MCS (fragment): pUC18/19 multiple cloning site
    145..426     -  CDS            HBS1 (fragment): HBS1_YEAST - Experimental evidence at protein level: Swiss-Prot protein existence level 1. Involved in protein translation. Together with DOM34, may function in recognizing stalled ribosomes and triggering endonucleolytic cleavage of the mRNA, a mechanism to release non- functional ribosomes and degrade damaged mRNAs. From Saccharomyces cerevisiae (strain ATCC 204508 / S288c) (Baker's yeast).
    633..1217    -  CDS            MRPL20 (sequence partly withheld): RM20_YEAST - Experimental evidence at protein level: Swiss-Prot protein existence level 1. Component of the mitochondrial ribosome (mitoribosome), a dedicated translation machinery responsible for the synthesis of mitochondrial genome-encoded proteins, including at least some of the essential transmembrane subunits of the mitochondrial respiratory chain. The mitoribosomes are attached to the mitochondrial inner membrane and translation products are cotranslationally integrated into the membrane. From Saccharomyces cerevisiae (strain ATCC 204508 / S288c) (Baker's yeast).
   1393..4605    +  CDS            PRP16: PRP16_YEAST - Experimental evidence at protein level: Swiss-Prot protein existence level 1. Influences the fidelity of branchpoint recognition in yeast splicing. This is RNA-dependent ATPase which is essential for viability. It may mediate one of the many ATP-requiring steps of spliceosome assembly and that accuracy of branchpoint recognition may be coupled to ATP binding and/or hydrolysis. From Saccharomyces cerevisiae (strain ATCC 204508 / S288c) (Baker's yeast).
   4682..4836    +  CDS            lacZα (fragment): LacZα fragment of β-galactosidase; lacZ fragment
   4842..4893    -  misc_feature   bom (fragment): basis of mobility region from pBR322
   5214..5506    -  misc_feature   CEN4: S. cerevisiae CEN4 centromere
   5799..6473    -  CDS            TRP1: phosphoribosylanthranilate isomerase, required for tryptophan biosynthesis; S. cerevisiae TRP1; yeast auxotrophic marker
   6474..6575    -  promoter       TRP1 promoter: S. cerevisiae TRP1
   6678..6782    +  promoter       AmpR promoter: bla
   6783..7643    +  CDS            AmpR: β-lactamase; bla; confers resistance to ampicillin, carbenicillin, and related antibiotics
   7814..8402    +  rep_origin     ori: high-copy-number ColE1/pMB1/pBR322/pUC origin of replication
   8585..8677    +  CDS            lacI (fragment): lac repressor; lacI; The lac repressor binds to the lac operator to inhibit transcription in E. coli. This inhibition can be relieved by adding lactose or isopropyl-β-D-thiogalactopyranoside (IPTG).
>Addgene plasmid #89971 | pRS314-PRP16 | addgene full sequence | sequence record 177957 | Addgene NGS Result
TAATGTGAGTTAGCTCACTCATTAGGCACCCCAGGCTTTACACTTTATGCTTCCGGCTCGTATGTTGTGT
GGAATTGTGAGCGGATAACAATTTCACACAGGAAACAGCTATGACATGATTACGAATTCGAGCTCGGTAC
CCGGGCTCCCATTAGCAGCAGCAATTGGCTTCTTTGGTGTCTTCTTCTTCTTCAAAGTTTTCTTCAATTC
CGCCAGCGTGCTTTCCAAATCGAAATTGTTGTCAAACAAAGCTAGCTTAAGTGAAAGATTATCCCAGCCT
TGGTAATCCTGTAACTGCGCCTTTAGAGTAGGAAATACCTCGTTCATTAGATCATATTCATCGTCATTCA
AATAATCATCAAATTCACCTTCGTCGTGAAAGTCCGGCATGTCGTCTGCTCCATCGCTGTAGTCACTGTA
AGCCATCTCGATAGTCAATAGTTGTCGAAGCAGAAGCCTTTGGGTGTCTCCAAGCTGTACTTAACTCTTT
TTAAATTGCTTATTGGTTAGCTTTCATGTGGTATATTCAAGTCACATTAATGGGCGTCTCCGTGCATTGT
GATCAATATATGAATACGAAGTACTTATAGAGTAGTATTTACACGATTGTTATTATATTTATATAGCATT
CA
[531 nt withheld, positions 633-1163]
CCAGGCAGATCCAGCAGTGTGGAACGATCTGCAGCACACACCTCTGCCAATCATTCTTGTGCTATTTTAC
TTTGTCTTTAATTTTCCATTTTAACTTGTTGAAAGTATCTCTTTTTGCCCTCTTTTCTATTTTCTCAAAT
AATAAAAGCGGTGAAAGCTGAAAAATTCATGAGATGACTGCAGATGATAAAACACAAGAAGGCCCAAAGA
CAATACAAATACCTCTGGTATGGGTCATTCGGGGCGTGAGGAAAGGATAAAAGACATATTTAAGGAACTT
ACGTCAAAAGAACTAACGCCTGGGTTGCTTTTGACACTGCAGAAACTAGCGCAAAAGCCGAATACTAATC
TAGAACAGTTTATTGCCAGCTGTAAAGCTTTGACGAAACTCAGCAGTAACAATCCAATCATTTTTAATGA
ACTTCTGGAGCTCCTCAAGAATAAATCTGAAGAGGACTCGACAGGCCCAAAGAAAATCGCCCCTTCTATA
AATAAGAGAAAGAAATTTAAGATCCAGTTAGACCTTGACGATAATGAAGATGAGCTAGATTCTCCAGTTC
AAAAAAAACCAGCACCTACACGGACGTTGTTCAAGAGAATAGATAAACTAAAGGCCAAACAGTTGAGGCA
GTATTCGCCCACCGTGAAGGATCCTTCTCCAAATAGTGAACAGCAAACACAGAATGGTCATGCTGAAACG
AAGGACTATGAACCGACTCGAAGCGAAGTAGTTGAGGAGGACAGAGAATGGTATGATAATGATGATGATT
ATGGAAATTTGGTGCCTGAACCTCTGTCTGAATTGCCTGAGGAAGCGAAACTACTACCTGTCATTAGGAA
TATCGACAACGATGATGCCTTACGAAATACCGTTCAATTATACCCCATACCACTCAAGCAAAGAATGGAA
TGGATCCCTCCTTTTTTATCAAAGTTTGCTCTTGAAAACAAAGTGCCCACTTCCATAATTATCGGGTCCA
TCTCTGAGACGTCCAGCCAAGTATCCGCTTTATCAATGGTGAATCCATTTAGGAATCCTGACAGTGAATT
TTCTGCGAACGCCAAACGAGGTAGTAAGCTGGTTGCCTTGAGAAGGATAAACATGGAACATATTCAACAA
TCTCGAGACAACACCACTGTTTTGAACACTGCCATGGGGGAAGTACTAGGCTTGGAGAATAACAATAAAG
CAAAAGATAAGAGCAACCAAAAGATTTGCGACGATACAGCTCTTTTCACGCCATCAAAAGATGACATTAA
ACATACTAAAGAGCAACTGCCTGTTTTCCGCTGCAGATCTCAATTGTTATCATTGATAAGAGAAAATCAA
GTAGTGGTGATAATTGGTGAAACGGGCTCAGGTAAAACCACGCAACTTGCACAGTATTTATATGAAGAAG
GATATGCCAACGATAGGGGGAAATCTATTGTTGTCACACAGCCGAGAAGAGTAGCAGCCATATCCGTTGC
AAAAAGGGTTGCAATGGAAATGCAAGTTCCATTGGGTAAGGAAGTAGGCTATTCTATAAGGTTTGAAGAT
GTGACGGATTCTGAGTGTACAAAACTTAAGTTTGTAACGGATGGTATTCTACTCAGAGAGACCTTATTGG
ATGATACACTCGATAAATATTCGTGTGTTATTATTGATGAAGCTCATGAAAGGTCATTAAATACAGACAT
TTTACTAGGTTTTTTCAAGATTTTATTAGCACGTAGAAGAGATCTAAAACTCATAATCACTTCAGCAACA
ATGAATGCGAAGAAGTTCTCCGCATTTTTTGGTAATGCTCCTCAGTTCACAATTCCTGGAAGAACTTTCC
CCGTACAGACCATATATACTTCCAACCCTGTTCAAGACTACGTAGAAGCTGCAGTTTCTCAGGCTGTGAA
AATTCATTTAGCAAACGATTGTTCAAGCGGTGATATTCTCATTTTCATGACAGGTCAAGAAGATATTGAA
ACAACGTTCGACACTCTGCAAGAAAAGTTTTTGCAAGTATATTCTAAAAAGTTTGGTACCGCAAACTTTG
AAGAGATCAATGATATTGAAATTTTACCAATCTACTCGGCTTTACCTGCAGATTTGCAATTCAAAATTTT
TCAGGATCTACATGGCACTAAAAGGAAAATTATAATTGCGACAAATATTGCAGAGACTTCATTGACCATT
AAAGGTATTAGATATGTCATTGATTGTGGTTACTCTAAACTGAAAGTTTACAATCCAAAGATTGGGCTTG
ATAGTTTAGTAATAACGCCCATATCAAAAGCTAACGCCGACCAAAGATCCGGAAGAGCGGGAAGAACTGC
GCCAGGCACTGCATATCGATTATACACGGAAGATACATTCAAAGAAGATATGTACTTACAGACAATACCT
GAGATCCAAAGAACGAATTTGTCAAACACCCTTTTACTGCTAAAATCTCTGGACGTTACTGACGAATTGA
GTAAGTTCCCGTTCATTGATAAACCACCCTTACAAACATTTTTATCCTCATTGTATGAGTTATGGTTCAT
AGGGGCTATAGACACTAGTGGACAATTGACTCCATTGGGATTACAGATGGCAAAATTTCCCCTGCAACCT
TCCCTTTCCAAAATTTTATTAATTGCAGTTAGAAACGGCTGCAGTGATGAAATGTTAACAATAGTTTCCA
TGCTTTCTGTTCCACAAGTCTTTTATAGACCCAAGGAAAGACAGAAAGAAGCAGATATTGCTAGAAATAA
ATTTTTTATCGCGAAATCAGATCACTTAACGTTACTTAATGTTTTTGAACAATGGAGGGCAAATAATTTT
AGTTCGCATTGGTGTAACAAACATTTTGTTCAATACAAATCACTTGTCAGGGCAAGAGACATTCGAGACC
AGTTGCTAACAATACTAAAATCTCAAAAAATTCCGGTCATTTCCTCCGGTAAGGACTGGGATATTATTAA
AAAATGTATTTGTTCAGGATTTGCTCATCAAGCAGCCAAAATAACAGGACTACGAAATTACGTTCATTTA
AAAACTGGCGTAAGTGTTCAACTACACCCTACAAGTGCATTACACGGATTGGGGGATTTACCCCCTTACG
TGGTATATCATGAATTATTAATGACTAGCAAAGAATACATTTGTTGTGTTACTTCTGTAGATCCATTCTG
GTTAATGGAATATGGTGGGTTACTCTACGACATCAAGCGTATTAAAAATGATCAGGAGGCCACAACTACA
GGCCTCTTTGGTGAACACTATGAACATACTCTGGACAAGGTTGAAGATGATATTGATATCAATATTAGGA
GATGTAAGGATATGAGAGACAGTGTGATACAGGAGCTCAAAATGACCGACAATTCAAACAAAGAAGACAA
AAAGCAAAAAACGAAAAAGCAAAATATACTGAACGGCAAAGAAAATTCAATGAAACCTTTCAAAAGAAGG
AAGCCTTTTTTTTAGTTTATGGGAAGAGCGTGCTAATAGGCAAAATATTCATATATGTTATTATATAGTT
ATATGCATGCAAGCTTGGCACTGGCCGTCGTTTTACAACGTCGTGACTGGGAAAACCCTGGCGTTACCCA
ACTTAATCGCCTTGCAGCACATCCCCCTTTCGCCAGCTGGCGTAATAGCGAAGAGGCCCGCACCGATCGC
CCTTCCCAACAGTTGCGCAGCCTGAATGGCGAATGGCGCCTGATGCGGTATTTTCTCCTTACGCATCTGT
GCGGTATTTCACACCGCATAACTAGCTTTTAACTTGTATCCTAGGTTATCTATGCTGTCTCACCATAGAG
AATATTACCTATTTCAGAATGTATGTCCATGATTCGCCGGGTAAATACATATAATACACAAATCTGGCTT
AATAAAGTCTATAATATATCTCATAAAGAAGTGCTAAATTGGCTAGTGCTATATATTTTTAAGAAAATTT
CTTTTGACTAAGTCCATATCGACTTTGTAAAAGTTCACATTAGCATACATATATTACACGAGCCAGAAAT
AGTAACTTTTGCCTAAATCACAAATTGCAAAATTTAATTGCTTGCAAAAGGTCACATGCTTATAATCAAC
TTTTTTAAAAATTTAAAATACTTTTTTATTTTTTATTTTTAAACATAAATGAAATAATTTATTTATTGTT
TATGATTACCGAAACATAAAACCTGCTCAAGAAAAAGAAACTGTTTTGTCCTTGGAAAAAAAGCACTACC
TAGGAGCGGCCAAAATGCCGAGGCTTTCATAGCTTAAACTCTTTACAGAAAATAGGCATTATAGATCAGT
TCGAGTTTTCTTATTCTTCCTTCCGGTTTTATCGTCACAGTTTTACAGTAAATAAGTATCACCTCTTAGA
GTTGGCGGTTGTTTGCAAGACCGAGAAAAGGCTAGCAAGAATCGGGTCATTGTAGCGTATGCGCCTGTGA
ACATTCTCTTCAACAAGTTTGATTCCATTGCGGTGAAATGGTAAAAGTCAACCCCCTGCGATGTATATTT
TCCTGTACAATCAATCAAAAAGCCAAATGATTTAGCATTATCTTTACATCTTGTTATTTTACAGATTTTA
TGTTTAGATCTTTTATGCTTGCTTTTCAAAAGGCCTGCAGGCAAGTGCACAAACAATACTTAAATAAATA
CTACTCAGTAATAACCTATTTCTTAGCATTTTTGACGAAATTTGCTATTTTGTTAGAGTCTTTTACACCA
TTTGTCTCCACACCTCCGCTTACATCAACACCAATAACGCCATTTAATCTAAGCGCATCACCAACATTTT
CTGGCGTCAGTCCACCAGCTAACATAAAATGTAAGCTTTCGGGGCTCTCTTGCCTTCCAACCCAGTCAGA
AATCGAGTTCCAATCCAAAAGTTCACCTGTCCCACCTGCTTCTGAATCAAACAAGGGAATAAACGAATGA
GGTTTCTGTGAAGCTGCACTGAGTAGTATGTTGCAGTCTTTTGGAAATACGAGTCTTTTAATAACTGGCA
AACCGAGGAACTCTTGGTATTCTTGCCACGACTCATCTCCATGCAGTTGGACGATATCAATGCCGTAATC
ATTGACCAGAGCCAAAACATCCTCCTTAGGTTGATTACGAAACACGCCAACCAAGTATTTCGGAGTGCCT
GAACTATTTTTATATGCTTTTACAAGACTTGAAATTTTCCTTGCAATAACCGGGTCAATTGTTCTCTTTC
TATTGGGCACACATATAATACCCAGCAAGTCAGCATCGGAATCTAGAGCACATTCTGCGGCCTCTGTGCT
CTGCAAGCCGCAAACTTTCACCAATGGACCAGAACTACCTGTGAAATTAATAACAGACATACTCCAAGCT
GCCTTTGTGTGCTTAATCACGTATACTCACGTGCTCAATAGTCACCAATGCCCTCCCTCTTGGCCCTCTC
CTTTTCTTTTTTCGACCGAATTTCTTGAAGACGAAAGGGCCTCGTGATACGCCTATTTTTATAGGTTAAT
GTCATGATAATAATGGTTTCTTAGACGTCAGGTGGCACTTTTCGGGGAAATGTGCGCGGAACCCCTATTT
GTTTATTTTTCTAAATACATTCAAATATGTATCCGCTCATGAGACAATAACCCTGATAAATGCTTCAATA
ATATTGAAAAAGGAAGAGTATGAGTATTCAACATTTCCGTGTCGCCCTTATTCCCTTTTTTGCGGCATTT
TGCCTTCCTGTTTTTGCTCACCCAGAAACGCTGGTGAAAGTAAAAGATGCTGAAGATCAGTTGGGTGCAC
GAGTGGGTTACATCGAACTGGATCTCAACAGCGGTAAGATCCTTGAGAGTTTTCGCCCCGAAGAACGTTT
TCCAATGATGAGCACTTTTAAAGTTCTGCTATGTGGCGCGGTATTATCCCGTGTTGACGCCGGGCAAGAG
CAACTCGGTCGCCGCATACACTATTCTCAGAATGACTTGGTTGAGTACTCACCAGTCACAGAAAAGCATC
TTACGGATGGCATGACAGTAAGAGAATTATGCAGTGCTGCCATAACCATGAGTGATAACACTGCGGCCAA
CTTACTTCTGACAACGATCGGAGGACCGAAGGAGCTAACCGCTTTTTTGCACAACATGGGGGATCATGTA
ACTCGCCTTGATCGTTGGGAACCGGAGCTGAATGAAGCCATACCAAACGACGAGCGTGACACCACGATGC
CTGTAGCAATGGCAACAACGTTGCGCAAACTATTAACTGGCGAACTACTTACTCTAGCTTCCCGGCAACA
ATTAATAGACTGGATGGAGGCGGATAAAGTTGCAGGACCACTTCTGCGCTCGGCCCTTCCGGCTGGCTGG
TTTATTGCTGATAAATCTGGAGCCGGTGAGCGTGGGTCTCGCGGTATCATTGCAGCACTGGGGCCAGATG
GTAAGCCCTCCCGTATCGTAGTTATCTACACGACGGGGAGTCAGGCAACTATGGATGAACGAAATAGACA
GATCGCTGAGATAGGTGCCTCACTGATTAAGCATTGGTAACTGTCAGACCAAGTTTACTCATATATACTT
TAGATTGATTTAAAACTTCATTTTTAATTTAAAAGGATCTAGGTGAAGATCCTTTTTGATAATCTCATGA
CCAAAATCCCTTAACGTGAGTTTTCGTTCCACTGAGCGTCAGACCCCGTAGAAAAGATCAAAGGATCTTC
TTGAGATCCTTTTTTTCTGCGCGTAATCTGCTGCTTGCAAACAAAAAAACCACCGCTACCAGCGGTGGTT
TGTTTGCCGGATCAAGAGCTACCAACTCTTTTTCCGAAGGTAACTGGCTTCAGCAGAGCGCAGATACCAA
ATACTGTTCTTCTAGTGTAGCCGTAGTTAGGCCACCACTTCAAGAACTCTGTAGCACCGCCTACATACCT
CGCTCTGCTAATCCTGTTACCAGTGGCTGCTGCCAGTGGCGATAAGTCGTGTCTTACCGGGTTGGACTCA
AGACGATAGTTACCGGATAAGGCGCAGCGGTCGGGCTGAACGGGGGGTTCGTGCACACAGCCCAGCTTGG
AGCGAACGACCTACACCGAACTGAGATACCTACAGCGTGAGCTATGAGAAAGCGCCACGCTTCCCGAAGG
GAGAAAGGCGGACAGGTATCCGGTAAGCGGCAGGGTCGGAACAGGAGAGCGCACGAGGGAGCTTCCAGGG
GGAAACGCCTGGTATCTTTATAGTCCTGTCGGGTTTCGCCACCTCTGACTTGAGCGTCGATTTTTGTGAT
GCTCGTCAGGGGGGCGGAGCCTATGGAAAAACGCCAGCAACGCGGCCTTTTTACGGTTCCTGGCCTTTTG
CTGGCCTTTTGCTCACATGTTCTTTCCTGCGTTATCCCCTGATTCTGTGGATAACCGTATTACCGCCTTT
GAGTGAGCTGATACCGCTCGCCGCAGCCGAACGACCGAGCGCAGCGAGTCAGTGAGCGAGGAAGCGGAAG
AGCGCCCAATACGCAAACCGCCTCTCCCCGCGCGTTGGCCGATTCATTAATGCAGCTGGCACGACAGGTT
TCCCGACTGGAAAGCGGGCAGTGAGCGCAACGCAAT
